>Addgene plasmid #173183 | pGBKT7-RmMYB108 | addgene full sequence | sequence record 341001 | Addgene NGS Result
TCTCAGTTCGGTGTAGGTCGTTCGCTCCAAGCTGGGCTGTGTGCACGAACCCCCCGTTCAGCCCGACCGC
TGCGCCTTATCCGGTAACTATCGTCTTGAGTCCAACCCGGTAAGACACGACTTATCGCCACTGGCAGCAG
CCACTGGTAACAGGATTAGCAGAGCGAGGTATGTAGGCGGTGCTACAGAGTTCTTGAAGTGGTGGCCTAA
CTACGGCTACACTAGAAGAACAGTATTTGGTATCTGCGCTCTGCTGAAGCCAGTTACCTTCGGAAAAAGA
GTTGGTAGCTCTTGATCCGGCAAACAAACCACCGCTGGTAGCGGTGGTTTTTTTGTTTGCAAGCAGCAGA
TTACGCGCAGAAAAAAAGGATCTCAAGAAGATCCTTTGATCTTTTCTACGGGGTCTGACGCTCAGTGGAA
CGAAAACTCACGTTAAGGGATTTTGGTCATGAGATTATCAAAAAGGATCTTCACCTAGATCCTTTTAAAT
TAAAAATGAAGTTTTAAATCAATCTAAAGTATATATGAGTAACCTGAGGCTATGGCAGGGCCTGCCGCCC
CGACGTTGGCTGCGAGCCCTGGGCCTTCACCCGAACTTGGGGGGTGGGGTGGGGAAAAGGAAGAAACGCG
GGCGTATTGGCCCCAATGGGGTCTCGGTGGGGTATCGACAGAGTGCCAGCCCTGGGACCGAACCCCGCGT
TTATGAACAAACGACCCAACACCGTGCGTTTTATTCTGTCTTTTTATTGCCGTCATAGCGCGGGTTCCTT
CCGGTATTGTCTCCTTCCGTGTTTCAGTTAGCCTCCCCCTAGGGTGGGCGAAGAACTCCAGCATGAGATC
CCCGCGCTGGAGGATCATCCAGCCGGCGTCCCGGAAAACGATTCCGAAGCCCAACCTTTCATAGAAGGCG
GCGGTGGAATCGAAATCTCGTGATGGCAGGTTGGGCGTCGCTTGGTCGGTCATTTCGAACCCCAGAGTCC
CGCTCAGAAGAACTCGTCAAGAAGGCGATAGAAGGCGATGCGCTGCGAATCGGGAGCGGCGATACCGTAA
AGCACGAGGAAGCGGTCAGCCCATTCGCCGCCAAGCTCTTCAGCAATATCACGGGTAGCCAACGCTATGT
CCTGATAGCGGTCCGCCACACCCAGCCGGCCACAGTCGATGAATCCAGAAAAGCGGCCATTTTCCACCAT
GATATTCGGCAAGCAGGCATCGCCATGAGTCACGACGAGATCCTCGCCGTCGGGCATGCTCGCCTTGAGC
CTGGCGAACAGTTCGGCTGGCGCGAGCCCCTGATGCTCTTCGTCCAGATCATCCTGATCGACAAGACCGG
CTTCCATCCGAGTACGTGCTCGCTCGATGCGATGTTTCGCTTGGTGGTCGAATGGGCAGGTAGCCGGATC
AAGCGTATGCAGCCGCCGCATTGCATCAGCCATGATGGATACTTTCTCGGCAGGAGCAAGGTGAGATGAC
AGGAGATCCTGCCCCGGCACTTCGCCCAATAGCAGCCAGTCCCTTCCCGCTTCAGTGACAACGTCGAGCA
CAGCTGCGCAAGGAACGCCCGTCGTGGCCAGCCACGATAGCCGCGCTGCCTCGTCTTGCAGTTCATTCAG
GGCACCGGACAGGTCGGTCTTGACAAAAAGAACCGGGCGCCCCTGCGCTGACAGCCGGAACACGGCGGCA
TCAGAGCAGCCGATTGTCTGTTGTGCCCAGTCATAGCCGAATAGCCTCTCCACCCAAGCGGCCGGAGAAC
CTGCGTGCAATCCATCTTGTTCAATCATACTCTTCCTTTTTCAATATTATTGAAGCATTTATCAGGGTTA
TTGTCTCATGAGCGGATACATATTTGAATGTATTTAGAAAAATAAACAAATAGGGGTTCCGCGCACATTT
CCCCGAAAAGTGCCACCTGAACGAAGCATCTGTGCTTCATTTTGTAGAACAAAAATGCAACGCGAGAGCG
CTAATTTTTCAAACAAAGAATCTGAGCTGCATTTTTACAGAACAGAAATGCAACGCGAAAGCGCTATTTT
ACCAACGAAGAATCTGTGCTTCATTTTTGTAAAACAAAAATGCAACGCGAGAGCGCTAATTTTTCAAACA
AAGAATCTGAGCTGCATTTTTACAGAACAGAAATGCAACGCGAGAGCGCTATTTTACCAACAAAGAATCT
ATACTTCTTTTTTGTTCTACAAAAATGCATCCCGAGAGCGCTATTTTTCTAACAAAGCATCTTAGATTAC
TTTTTTTCTCCTTTGTGCGCTCTATAATGCAGTCTCTTGATAACTTTTTGCACTGTAGGTCCGTTAAGGT
TAGAAGAAGGCTACTTTGGTGTCTATTTTCTCTTCCATAAAAAAAGCCTGACTCCACTTCCCGCGTTTAC
TGATTACTAGCGAAGCTGCGGGTGCATTTTTTCAAGATAAAGGCATCCCCGATTATATTCTATACCGATG
TGGATTGCGCATACTTTGTGAACAGAAAGTGATAGCGTTGATGATTCTTCATTGGTCAGAAAATTATGAA
CGGTTTCTTCTATTTTGTCTCTATATACTACGTATAGGAAATGTTTACATTTTCGTATTGTTTTCGATTC
ACTCTATGAATAGTTCTTACTACAATTTTTTTGTCTAAAGAGTAATACTAGAGATAAACATAAAAAATGT
AGAGGTCGAGTTTAGATGCAAGTTCAAGGAGCGAAAGGTGGATGGGTAGGTTATATAGGGATATAGCACA
GAGATATATAGCAAAGAGATACTTTTGAGCAATGTTTGTGGAAGCGGTATTCGCAATATTTTAGTAGCTC
GTTACAGTCCGGTGCGTTTTTGGTTTTTTGAAAGTGCGTCTTCAGAGCGCTTTTGGTTTTCAAAAGCGCT
CTGAAGTTCCTATACTTTCTAGAGAATAGGAACTTCGGAATAGGAACTTCAAAGCGTTTCCGAAAACGAG
CGCTTCCGAAAATGCAACGCGAGCTGCGCACATACAGCTCACTGTTCACGTCGCACCTATATCTGCGTGT
TGCCTGTATATATATATACATGAGAAGAACGGCATAGTGCGTGTTTATGCTTAAATGCGTACTTATATGC
GTCTATTTATGTAGGATGAAAGGTAGTCTAGTACCTCCTGTGATATTATCCCATTCCATGCGGGGTATCG
TATGCTTCCTTCAGCACTACCCTTTAGCTGTTCTATATGCTGCCACTCCTCAATTGGATTAGTCTCATCC
TTCAATGCTATCATTTCCTTTGATATTGGATCATACTAAGAAACCATTATTATCATGACATTAACCTATA
AAAATAGGCGTATCACGAGGCCCTTTCGTCTCGCGCGTTTCGGTGATGACGGTGAAAACCTCTGACACAT
GCAGCTCCCGGAGACGGTCACAGCTTGTCTGTAAGCGGATGCCGGGAGCAGACAAGCCCGTCAGGGCGCG
TCAGCGGGTGTTGGCGGGTGTCGGGGCTGGCTTAACTATGCGGCATCAGAGCAGATTGTACTGAGAGTGC
ACCATAGATCAACGACATTACTATATATATAATATAGGAAGCATTTAATAGAACAGCATCGTAATATATG
TGTACTTTGCAGTTATGACGCCAGATGGCAGTAGTGGAAGATATTCTTTATTGAAAAATAGCTTGTCACC
TTACGTACAATCTTGATCCGGAGCTTTTCTTTTTTTGCCGATTAAGAATTAATTCGGTCGAAAAAAGAAA
AGGAGAGGGCCAAGAGGGAGGGCATTGGTGACTATTGAGCACGTGAGTATACGTGATTAAGCACACAAAG
GCAGCTTGGAGTATGTCTGTTATTAATTTCACAGGTAGTTCTGGTCCATTGGTGAAAGTTTGCGGCTTGC
AGAGCACAGAGGCCGCAGAATGTGCTCTAGATTCCGATGCTGACTTGCTGGGTATTATATGTGTGCCCAA
TAGAAAGAGAACAATTGACCCGGTTATTGCAAGGAAAATTTCAAGTCTTGTAAAAGCATATAAAAATAGT
TCAGGCACTCCGAAATACTTGGTTGGCGTGTTTCGTAATCAACCTAAGGAGGATGTTTTGGCTCTGGTCA
ATGATTACGGCATTGATATCGTCCAACTGCATGGAGATGAGTCGTGGCAAGAATACCAAGAGTTCCTCGG
TTTGCCAGTTATTAAAAGACTCGTATTTCCAAAAGACTGCAACATACTACTCAGTGCAGCTTCACAGAAA
CCTCATTCGTTTATTCCCTTGTTTGATTCAGAAGCAGGTGGGACAGGTGAACTTTTGGATTGGAACTCGA
TTTCTGACTGGGTTGGAAGGCAAGAGAGCCCCGAAAGCTTACATTTTATGTTAGCTGGTGGACTGACGCC
AGAAAATGTTGGTGATGCGCTTAGATTAAATGGCGTTATTGGTGTTGATGTAAGCGGAGGTGTGGAGACA
AATGGTGTAAAAGACTCTAACAAAATAGCAAATTTCGTCAAAAATGCTAAGAAATAGGTTATTACTGAGT
AGTATTTATTTAAGTATTGTTTGTGCACTTGCCGATCTATGCGGTGTGAAATACCGCACAGATGCGTAAG
GAGAAAATACCGCATCAGGAAATTGTAAGCGTTAATATTTTGTTAAAATTCGCGTTAAATTTTTGTTAAA
TCAGCTCATTTTTTAACCAATAGGCCGAAATCGGCAAAATCCCTTATAAATCAAAAGAATAGACCGAGAT
AGGGT
[37 nt withheld, positions 4696-4732]
AAAGAACGTGGACTCCAACGTCAAAGG
[49 nt withheld, positions 4760-4808]
T
[91 nt withheld, positions 4810-4900]
G
[124 nt withheld, positions 4902-5025]
CCATTCGCCATTCAGGCTGCGCAACTGTTGGGAAGGGCGATCGGTGCGGGCCTCTTCGCTATTACGCCAG
ATCCTTTTGTTGTTTCCGGGTGTACAATATGGACTTCCTCTTTTCTGGCAACCAAACCCATACATCGGGA
TTCCTATAATACCTTCGTTGGTCTCCCTAACATGTAGGTGGCGGAGGGGAGATATACAATAGAACAGATA
CCAGACAAGACATAATGGGCTAAACAAGACTACACCAATTACACTGCCTCATTGATGGTGGTACATAACG
AACTAATACTGTAGCCCTAGACTTGATAGCCATCATCATATCGAAGTTTCACTACCCTTTTTCCATTTGC
CATCTATTGAAGTAATAATAGGCGCATGCAACTTCTTTTCTTTTTTTTTCTTTTCTCTCTCCCCCGTTGT
TGTCTCACCATATCCGCAATGACAAAAAAATGATGGAAGACACTAAAGGAAAAAATTAACGACAAAGACA
GCACCAACAGATGTCGTTGTTCCAGAGCTGATGAGGGGTATCTCGAAGCACACGAAACTTTTTCCTTCCT
TCATTCACGCACACTACTCTCTAATGAGCAACGGTATACGGCCTTCCTTCCAGTTACTTGAATTTGAAAT
AAAAAAAAGTTTGCTGTCTTGCTATCAAGTATAAATAGACCTGCAATTATTAATCTTTTGTTTCCTCGTC
ATTGTTCTCGTTCCCTTTCTTCCTTGTTTCTTTTTCTGCACAATATTTCAAGCTATACCAAGCATACAAT
CAACTCCAAGCTTGAAGCAAGCCTCCTGAAAGATGAAGCTACTGTCTTCTATCGAACAAGCATGCGATAT
TTGCCGACTTAAAAAGCTCAAGTGCTCCAAAGAAAAACCGAAGTGCGCCAAGTGTCTGAAGAACAACTGG
GAGTGTCGCTACTCTCCCAAAACCAAAAGGTCTCCGCTGACTAGGGCACATCTGACAGAAGTGGAATCAA
GGCTAGAAAGACTGGAACAGCTATTTCTACTGATTTTTCCTCGAGAAGACCTTGACATGATTTTGAAAAT
GGATTCTTTACAGGATATAAAAGCATTGTTAACAGGATTATTTGTACAAGATAATGTGAATAAAGATGCC
GTCACAGATAGATTGGCTTCAGTGGAGACTGATATGCCTCTAACATTGAGACAGCATAGAATAAGTGCGA
CATCATCATCGGAAGAGAGTAGTAACAAAGGTCAAAGACAGTTGACTGTATCGCCGGAATTTGTAATACG
ACTCACTATAGGGCGAGCCGCCATCATGGAGGAGCAGAAGCTGATCTCAGAGGAGGACCTGCATATGATG
GATGTCAAACCAGGAAGGGTTTCGGACATCATTAGAAACAGTTCTGAGGAAGACGAAGATGCTATGATGA
TGGACCTGAGAAGAGGGCCATGGACGGTTGAGGAAGACGTTGTTCTCATGAATTACATTGCTAACCACGG
CGAAGGTCGCTGGAACTCCCTTGCTCGCTGTGCAGGTCTGAAAAGAACTGGAAAGAGCTGCAGATTAAGG
TGGCTCAACTATCTCCGACCCGACGTTCGACGTGGCAACATCACTCTCGAAGAACAGCTTCTCATTCTTG
AGCTTCATTCTCGCTGGGGCAACCGATGGTCCAAAATTGCACAGCACTTGCCCGGAAGGACTGACAATGA
AATCAAAAACTACTGGAGGACTCGCGTGCAAAAACACGCAAAGCAGCTCAAGTGTGACGTCAACAGCAAG
CAGTTCAAGGACACCATGCGCTACCTCTGGATGCCAAGATTGGTCGAGAGAATTCAAGCCGCCGCGTCCG
CCGCCACCGCCCCCACCGGAGCCCCTTCTTCTATCACAACCGCCGCGGCCAACACTTATCATTTCAACAA
TAACAATAACAGCTTCCAAGCCCCCGCGGGAGCAGGACACGTCGCTTTACAACAGCCAACGCCCATTGGC
AATAACAATGACTTGGCCGGAAGTTACACCACTCCGGAAAACTCCAGCACTGCGGCGTCATCGGACTCGT
TTGGGACTCAGGTCTCGCCTGTGTCAGAGCTAACCGACTATTACAGTAATATGTCGGTTAACAATAATAA
ACCTAGTAGTCAGGCTCTGGATTACTTCCAAGCCACCAATCCTCATCACCAAGTCGGTTATCATGATTCC
ATGACTAGTCCATCTGGTTACTCATTCAATCAAGGAGGACTAAACAGCCATAACTTTCAAGCTGCTTCGG
CGCCGGAGCAAAACAACAACGGCCAGTGGAGCATGGACGGTGGGGACTTTTCGGACAATCTGTGGAACGT
TGAGGAATCCGACATGTGGTTCTTACAGCAGCAACTCGGCAATATTTGACATATGGCCATGGAGGCCGAA
TTCCCGGGGATCCGTCGACCTGCAGCGGCCGCATAACTAGCATAACCCCTTGGGGCCTCTAAACGGGTCT
TGAGGGGTTTTTTGCGCGCTTGCAGCCAAGCTAATTCCGGGCGAATTTCTTATGATTTATGATTTTTATT
ATTAAATAAGTTATAAAAAAAATAAGTGTATACAAATTTTAAAGTGACTCTTAGGTTTTAAAACGAAAAT
TCTTATTCTTGAGTAACTCTTTCCTGTAGGTCAGGTTGCTTTCTCAGGTATAGCATGAGGTCGCTCTTAT
TGACCACACCTCTACCGGCATGCAAGCTTGGCGTAATCATGGTCATAGCTGTTTCCTGTGTGAAATTGTT
ATCCGCTCACAATTCCACACAACATACGAGCCGGAAGCATAAAGTGTAAAGCCTGGGGTGCCTAATGAGT
GAGCTAACTCACATTAATTGCGTTGCGCTCACTGCCCGCTTTCCAGTCGGGAAACCTGTCGTGCCAGCTG
CATTAATGAATCGGCCAACGCGCGGGGAGAGGCGGTTTGCGTATTGGGCGCTCTTCCGCTTCCTCGCTCA
CTGACTCGCTGCGCTCGGTCGTTCGGCTGCGGCGAGCGGTATCAGCTCACTCAAAGGCGGTAATACGGTT
ATCCACAGAATCAGGGGATAACGCAGGAAAGAACATGTGAGCAAAAGGCCAGCAAAAGGCCAGGAACCGT
AAAAAGGCCGCGTTGCTGGCGTTTTTCCATAGGCTCCGCCCCCCTGACGAGCATCACAAAAATCGACGCT
CAAGTCAGAGGTGGCGAAACCCGACAGGACTATAAAGATACCAGGCGTTTCCCCCTGGAAGCTCCCTCGT
GCGCTCTCCTGTTCCGACCCTGCCGCTTACCGGATACCTGTCCGCCTTTCTCCCTTCGGGAAGCGTGGCG
CTTTCTCATAGCTCACGCTGTAGGTA
Features (pLannotate 1.2.2; 24 found; start..end, strand, type, name):
    598..614     +  polyA_signal   bGH poly(A) signal (fragment): bovine growth hormone polyadenylation signal
    705..752     -  polyA_signal   HSV TK poly(A) signal: herpes simplex virus thymidine kinase polyadenylation signal (Cole and Stacy, 1985)
    811..963     -  CDS            ble (fragment): BLE_KLEPN - Experimental evidence at protein level: Swiss-Prot protein existence level 1. Binding protein with a strong affinity to the bleomycin family of antibiotics. Binds to CL990; an antimitotic-antibiotic compound. From Klebsiella pneumoniae.
    984..1778    -  CDS            NeoR/KanR: aminoglycoside phosphotransferase from Tn5; aph(3')-II (or nptII); confers resistance to neomycin, kanamycin, and G418 (Geneticin®)
   1779..1883    -  promoter       AmpR promoter: bla
   1910..3252    -  rep_origin     2μ ori: yeast 2μ plasmid origin of replication
   3320..3355    +  CDS            rop (fragment): Rop protein, which maintains plasmids at low copy number; rop
   3457..3506    +  misc_feature   bom (fragment): basis of mobility region from pBR322
   3645..3792    +  promoter       TRP1 promoter: S. cerevisiae TRP1
   3793..4467    +  CDS            TRP1: phosphoribosylanthranilate isomerase, required for tryptophan biosynthesis; S. cerevisiae TRP1; yeast auxotrophic marker
   4518..4569    +  misc_feature   bom (fragment): basis of mobility region from pBR322
   4597..5025    -  rep_origin     f1 ori (sequence partly withheld): f1 bacteriophage origin of replication; arrow indicates direction of (+) strand synthesis
   5029..5095    -  CDS            lacZα (fragment): LacZα fragment of β-galactosidase; lacZ fragment
   5096..5800    +  promoter       ADH1 promoter: S. cerevisiae ADH1; promoter for alcohol dehydrogenase 1
   5828..6268    +  CDS            GAL4 DNA binding domain: DNA binding domain of the GAL4 transcriptional activator; Saccharomyces cerevisiae GAL4 (truncated)
   6279..6297    +  promoter       T7 promoter: promoter for bacteriophage T7 RNA polymerase
   6353..7363    +  CDS            MYB108: MY108_ARATH - Also known as BOS1. Experimental evidence at protein level: Swiss-Prot protein existence level 1. Transcription factor contributing to the regulation of stamen maturation and male fertility in response to jasmonate signaling. Required for correct timing of anther dehiscence. Acts as a negative regulator of abscisic acid-induced cell death. Not involved in the regulation of BOI. Regulated by MYB21 and at a lower level by MYB24. Negatively regulated by the proteasome in an SCF(COI1) E3 ubiquitin- protein ligase complex-dependent manner. From Arabidopsis thaliana (Mouse-ear cress).
   7442..7489    +  terminator     T7 terminator: transcription terminator for bacteriophage T7 RNA polymerase
   7516..7703    +  terminator     ADH1 terminator: S. cerevisiae ADH1; transcription terminator for the S. cerevisiae alcohol dehydrogenase 1 (ADH1) gene
   7751..7767    -  protein_bind   lac operator: The lac repressor binds to the lac operator to inhibit transcription in E. coli. This inhibition can be relieved by adding lactose or isopropyl-β-D-thiogalactopyranoside (IPTG). lac repressor encoded by lacI
   7775..7805    -  promoter       lac promoter: promoter for the E. coli lac operon
   7820..7841    -  protein_bind   CAP binding site: CAP binding activates transcription in the presence of cAMP. E. coli catabolite activator protein
   7854..7946    -  CDS            lacI (fragment): lac repressor; lacI; The lac repressor binds to the lac operator to inhibit transcription in E. coli. This inhibition can be relieved by adding lactose or isopropyl-β-D-thiogalactopyranoside (IPTG).
   8129..376     -  rep_origin     ori (across the origin): high-copy-number ColE1/pMB1/pBR322/pUC origin of replication
