[The description below was written by a language model from this plasmid's Addgene catalogue record and pLannotate feature annotations shown in this document.]
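Description:
pGBKT7-RmMYB108 is a yeast expression plasmid built on the pGBKT7 backbone, the GAL4 DNA-binding-domain ("bait") vector commonly used in yeast two-hybrid and transactivation assays. It is a shuttle vector. In E. coli it replicates from a high-copy ColE1/pUC-type origin and is selected with kanamycin through a Tn5 aminoglycoside phosphotransferase gene driven by the bla promoter. In Saccharomyces cerevisiae it is maintained episomally by the 2μ origin and selected by tryptophan prototrophy through the TRP1 marker with its own promoter. An f1 origin is also present, along with short remnants of lac, rop, bom and ble sequences that are backbone carry-over rather than functional parts.

The payload is the coding sequence of RmMYB108, an R2R3-type MYB transcription factor from Rosa multiflora. The automated annotation labels this roughly 1 kb open reading frame by similarity to Arabidopsis MYB108, but the catalogue entry gives the rose gene as the source. It sits downstream of the yeast ADH1 promoter and the GAL4 DNA-binding domain, an arrangement consistent with expression as a GAL4 DBD fusion, and is followed by T7 and ADH1 terminators. A T7 promoter between the DBD and the insert could permit in vitro transcription of the insert alone. The restriction sites used for cloning are not recorded.

The stated purpose is transcriptional activation studies in yeast. The DBD fusion tethers RmMYB108 to GAL4-responsive reporter genes in a reporter strain such as AH109, the strain named in the record. Reporter activation without any partner activation domain indicates that the protein has intrinsic transactivation activity.
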