Addgene plasmid #173183: pGBKT7-RmMYB108
Purpose: Expresses Rosa multiflora MYB108 for transcriptional activation studies in yeast.
Depositing lab: Daidi Che. Depositing organization: Northeast Agricultural University. Publication: An R2R3-MYB Transcription Factor RmMYB108 Responds to Chilling Stress of Rosa multiflora and Conferred Cold Tolerance of Arabidopsis. Dong J, Cao L, Zhang X, Zhang W, Yang T, Zhang J, Che D. Front Plant Sci. 2021 Jul 27;12:696919. doi: 10.3389/fpls.2021.696919. eCollection 2021. PubMed 34386027.
Backbone
  Vector backbone: pGBKT7
  Vector type: Yeast Expression
Growth in bacteria
  Bacterial resistance: Kanamycin, 50 μg/mL
  Growth temperature: 37°C
  Growth strain: DH5alpha
  Growth instructions: For yeast expression, use Yeast AH109 strain and grow at 30 degrees C.
  Copy number: Unknown
Gene/Insert
  Gene/Insert name: RmMYB108
  Species: Rosa multiflora
  Cloning method: Restriction Enzyme; 5′ cloning site unknown (unknown if destroyed); 3′ cloning site unknown (unknown if destroyed)
  Sequencing primers: 5′ n/a
Terms and licenses: Academic/Nonprofit Terms; Industry Terms: Not Available to Industry
How to cite: pGBKT7-RmMYB108 was a gift from Daidi Che (Addgene plasmid # 173183 ; http://n2t.net/addgene:173183 ; RRID:Addgene_173183)
