>Addgene plasmid #173183 | pGBKT7-RmMYB108 | depositor partial sequence | sequence record 336106 | RmMYB108
ATGGATGTCAAACCAGGAAGGGTTTCGGACATCATTAGAAACAGTTCTGAGGAAGACGAAGATGCTATGA
TGATGGACCTGAGAAGAGGGCCATGGACGGTTGAGGAAGACGTTGTTCTCATGAATTACATTGCTAACCA
CGGCGAAGGTCGCTGGAACTCCCTTGCTCGCTGTGCAGGTCTGAAAAGAACTGGAAAGAGCTGCAGATTA
AGGTGGCTCAACTATCTCCGACCCGACGTTCGACGTGGCAACATCACTCTCGAAGAACAGCTTCTCATTC
TTGAGCTTCATTCTCGCTGGGGCAACCGATGGTCCAAAATTGCACAGCACTTGCCCGGAAGGACTGACAA
TGAAATCAAAAACTACTGGAGGACTCGCGTGCAAAAACACGCAAAGCAGCTCAAGTGTGACGTCAACAGC
AAGCAGTTCAAGGACACCATGCGCTACCTCTGGATGCCAAGATTGGTCGAGAGAATTCAAGCCGCCGCGT
CCGCCGCCACCGCCCCCACCGGAGCCCCTTCTTCTATCACAACCGCCGCGGCCAACACTTATCATTTCAA
CAATAACAATAACAGCTTCCAAGCCCCCGCGGGAGCAGGACACGTCGCTTTACAACAGCCAACGCCCATT
GGCAATAACAATGACTTGGCCGGAAGTTACACCACTCCGGAAAACTCCAGCACTGCGGCGTCATCGGACT
CGTTTGGGACTCAGGTCTCGCCTGTGTCAGAGCTAACCGACTATTACAGTAATATGTCGGTTAACAATAA
TAAACCTAGTAGTCAGGCTCTGGATTACTTCCAAGCCACCAATCCTCATCACCAAGTCGGTTATCATGAT
TCCATGACTAGTCCATCTGGTTACTCATTCAATCAAGGAGGACTAAACAGCCATAACTTTCAAGCTGCTT
CGGCGCCGGAGCAAAACAACAACGGCCAGTGGAGCATGGACGGTGGGGACTTTTCGGACAATCTGTGGAA
CGTTGAGGAATCCGACATGTGGTTCTTACAGCAGCAACTCGGCAATATTTGA
